Addgene plasmid #114123: pcDNA5-FRT/TO-FLAG-SHLD3
Purpose: Expresses N-terminally tagged FLAG-SHLD3 in mammalian cells
Depositing lab: Daniel Durocher. Depositing organization: Sinai Health System. Publication: The shieldin complex mediates 53BP1-dependent DNA repair. Noordermeer SM, Adam S, Setiaputra D, Barazas M, Pettitt SJ, Ling AK, Olivieri M, Alvarez-Quilon A, Moatti N, Zimmermann M, Annunziato S, Krastev DB, Song F, Brandsma I, Frankum J, Brough R, Sherker A, Landry S, Szilard RK, Munro MM, McEwan A, Goullet de Rugy T, Lin ZY, Hart T, Moffat J, Gingras AC, Martin A, van Attikum H, Jonkers J, Lord CJ, Rottenberg S, Durocher D. Nature. 2018 Aug;560(7716):117-121. doi: 10.1038/s41586-018-0340-7. Epub 2018 Jul 18. PubMed 30022168.
Backbone
  Vector backbone: pcDNA5-FRT/TO-FLAG
  Backbone size w/o insert (bp): 5129
  Total vector size (bp): 5876
  Vector type: Mammalian Expression ; Genomic integration, tetracycline inducible
  Selectable markers: Hygromycin
Growth in bacteria
  Bacterial resistance: Ampicillin, 100 μg/mL
  Growth temperature: 37°C
  Growth strain: DH5alpha
  Copy number: High Copy
Gene/Insert
  Gene/Insert name: SHLD3 (alt names: CTC543A2.2; RINN1)
  Species: H. sapiens (human)
  Insert size (bp): 747
  Entrez Gene: SHLD3 (a.k.a. CTC-534A2.2, RINN1)
  Promoter: CMV/TetO2
  Tag / fusion protein: FLAG (N terminal on backbone)
  Cloning method: Restriction Enzyme; 5′ cloning site AscI (not destroyed); 3′ cloning site XhoI (not destroyed)
  Sequencing primers: 5′ CMV Forward; 3′ BGH Reverse
Terms and licenses: Academic/Nonprofit Terms; Industry Terms
How to cite: pcDNA5-FRT/TO-FLAG-SHLD3 was a gift from Daniel Durocher (Addgene plasmid # 114123 ; http://n2t.net/addgene:114123 ; RRID:Addgene_114123)
