[The description below was written by a language model from this plasmid's Addgene catalogue record and pLannotate feature annotations shown in this document.]
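Description:
pcDNA5-FRT/TO-FLAG-SHLD3 is a 5,876 bp mammalian expression plasmid built on the pcDNA5-FRT/TO-FLAG backbone, designed for tetracycline-inducible expression and FLP-mediated genomic integration. In E. coli it is maintained as a high-copy plasmid through a ColE1/pUC-type origin and selected with ampicillin via the β-lactamase gene. A partial f1 origin and short lac and bom remnants are also annotated as backbone carry-over.

The payload is the 747 bp human SHLD3 coding sequence (also called RINN1 or CTC-534A2.2), cloned between AscI and XhoI sites in frame behind a backbone-encoded N-terminal FLAG tag. The annotation software labels the tag as a short fragment of 3xFLAG, which fits a single epitope. Transcription is driven by the CMV immediate-early enhancer and promoter followed by two tet operator sites (CMV/TetO2) and terminated by the bGH polyadenylation signal. In cells that express the Tet repressor, the operators keep the promoter silent until tetracycline or doxycycline is added.

Downstream lies an FRT site placed directly in front of a hygromycin resistance gene with an SV40 poly(A) signal. No full promoter is annotated ahead of this gene. This matches the standard design, in which FLP recombination into a genomic FRT landing site supplies the promoter and start codon, so hygromycin resistance marks correct single-copy integration.

The two annotated sequence records, one supplied by the depositor and one from repository sequencing, have the same length and the same features and differ only in their start coordinate. The construct serves to generate isogenic, inducible cell lines producing FLAG-SHLD3, and the associated work concerns the shieldin complex in 53BP1-dependent DNA repair.
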