Features (pLannotate 1.2.2; 22 found; start..end, strand, type, name):
     28..80      -  misc_feature   bom (fragment): basis of mobility region from pBR322
    235..614     +  enhancer       CMV enhancer: human cytomegalovirus immediate early enhancer
    615..818     +  promoter       CMV promoter: human cytomegalovirus (CMV) immediate early promoter
    820..839     +  promoter       PLtetO-1 promoter (fragment): modified phage lambda PL promoter with tet operator sites (Lutz and Bujard, 1997)
    841..860     +  promoter       PLtetO-1 promoter (fragment): modified phage lambda PL promoter with tet operator sites (Lutz and Bujard, 1997)
    868..901     +  promoter       TRE3GV promoter (fragment): 3rd-generation Tet-responsive promoter that can be activated by binding of Tet-On® 3G, optimized for retroviral and lentiviral vectors
    992..1016    +  CDS            3xFLAG (fragment): three tandem FLAG® epitope tags
   1041..1787    +  CDS            SHLD3: SHLD3_HUMAN - Also known as FLJ26957 From Homo sapiens (Human).
   1834..2058    +  polyA_signal   bGH poly(A) signal: bovine growth hormone polyadenylation signal
   2062..2083    +  promoter       SV40 promoter (fragment): SV40 enhancer and early promoter
   2104..2337    +  rep_origin     f1 ori (fragment) (sequence partly withheld): f1 bacteriophage origin of replication; arrow indicates direction of (+) strand synthesis
   2342..2389    +  protein_bind   FRT: FLP-mediated recombination occurs in the 8-bp core sequence TCTAGAAA (Turan and Bode, 2011). FLP recombinase from the Saccharomyces cerevisiae 2μ plasmid
   2397..3419    +  CDS            HygR: aminoglycoside phosphotransferase from E. coli; aph(4)-Ia; confers resistance to hygromycin
   3429..3554    +  CDS            ble (fragment): BLE_KLEPN - Experimental evidence at protein level: Swiss-Prot protein existence level 1. Binding protein with a strong affinity to the bleomycin family of antibiotics. Binds to CL990; an antimitotic-antibiotic compound. From Klebsiella pneumoniae.
   3549..3670    +  polyA_signal   SV40 poly(A) signal: SV40 polyadenylation signal
   3743..3759    -  protein_bind   lac operator: The lac repressor binds to the lac operator to inhibit transcription in E. coli. This inhibition can be relieved by adding lactose or isopropyl-β-D-thiogalactopyranoside (IPTG). lac repressor encoded by lacI
   3767..3797    -  promoter       lac promoter: promoter for the E. coli lac operon
   3812..3833    -  protein_bind   CAP binding site: CAP binding activates transcription in the presence of cAMP. E. coli catabolite activator protein
   3846..3938    -  CDS            lacI (fragment): lac repressor; lacI; The lac repressor binds to the lac operator to inhibit transcription in E. coli. This inhibition can be relieved by adding lactose or isopropyl-β-D-thiogalactopyranoside (IPTG).
   4121..4709    -  rep_origin     ori: high-copy-number ColE1/pMB1/pBR322/pUC origin of replication
   4880..5740    -  CDS            AmpR: β-lactamase; bla; confers resistance to ampicillin, carbenicillin, and related antibiotics
   5741..5845    -  promoter       AmpR promoter: bla
>Addgene plasmid #114123 | pcDNA5-FRT/TO-FLAG-SHLD3 | depositor full sequence | sequence record 215748 | pcDNA5-FRT/TO-FLAG-SHLD3 sequence 5876 bps
GACGGATCGGGAGATCTCCCGATCCCCTATGGTGCACTCTCAGTACAATCTGCTCTGATGCCGCATAGTT
AAGCCAGTATCTGCTCCCTGCTTGTGTGTTGGAGGTCGCTGAGTAGTGCGCGAGCAAAATTTAAGCTACA
ACAAGGCAAGGCTTGACCGACAATTGCATGAAGAATCTGCTTAGGGTTAGGCGTTTTGCGCTGCTTCGCG
ATGTACGGGCCAGATATACGCGTTGACATTGATTATTGACTAGTTATTAATAGTAATCAATTACGGGGTC
ATTAGTTCATAGCCCATATATGGAGTTCCGCGTTACATAACTTACGGTAAATGGCCCGCCTGGCTGACCG
CCCAACGACCCCCGCCCATTGACGTCAATAATGACGTATGTTCCCATAGTAACGCCAATAGGGACTTTCC
ATTGACGTCAATGGGTGGAGTATTTACGGTAAACTGCCCACTTGGCAGTACATCAAGTGTATCATATGCC
AAGTACGCCCCCTATTGACGTCAATGACGGTAAATGGCCCGCCTGGCATTATGCCCAGTACATGACCTTA
TGGGACTTTCCTACTTGGCAGTACATCTACGTATTAGTCATCGCTATTACCATGGTGATGCGGTTTTGGC
AGTACATCAATGGGCGTGGATAGCGGTTTGACTCACGGGGATTTCCAAGTCTCCACCCCATTGACGTCAA
TGGGAGTTTGTTTTGGCACCAAAATCAACGGGACTTTCCAAAATGTCGTAACAACTCCGCCCCATTGACG
CAAATGGGCGGTAGGCGTGTACGGTGGGAGGTCTATATAAGCAGAGCTCTCCCTATCAGTGATAGAGATC
TCCCTATCAGTGATAGAGATCGTCGACGAGCTCGTTTAGTGAACCGTCAGATCGCCTGGAGACGCCATCC
ACGCTGTTTTGACCTCCATAGAAGACACCGGGACCGATCCAGCCTCCGGACTCTAGCGTTTAAACTTAAG
CTTGGTACCATGGACTACAAAGACGATGACGATAAAGCCGCCAGTTTAAACGGCGCGCCAACTACAGAAG
TAATATTACATTATCGACCATGTGAGAGTGATCCCACACAACTGCCAAAAATTGCAGAAAAAGCAATTCA
AGACTTTCCTACTCGTCCGCTATCAAGATTTATACCTTGGTTTCCATATGATGGGTCCAAGCTTCCACTC
AGACCTAAAAGATCACCACCTGTGATTTCTGAAGAGGCAGCTGAAGATGTGAAACAGTACTTAACCATTT
CAGAACATGATGCTAAGTCACACAGTTATGATTGCACAGTAGATCTATTGGAGTTTCAACCTAGCTTGAA
AAAGCAGCATTTAACCTGGTCACACACACTGAAGGAACAGACTAATTCTGGAAATCTGGGTAAACAATCA
GAAAAGGGAAAACAGCACAAGAGGAGATCTTGGAGTATTTCCCTTCCCAGCAATAATTGTACTAAAAACG
TTTCTCCTTTGTCTAAAAAATTGCAAGATAGTTTAAAGGCACTAAATTTACACTCACTTTATAGAGCAAG
ATGGACAATAGAACACACTATTTGTAACAGCCAAACTCTGGAAGACATTTGGACAAAACTCAATCAAATT
ATTAGGCACAATGAACTTCCATCTTGTAATGCTACAATTCAGAGGCATTTAGGCCAAATATGGGTGTTCT
GTGATATTATGTATTGTGAATATGTGGGAAGTCTTCTTAAAGGAAGATTAGCTCTTACTGGAAAAATTAA
TTTATTTGTGCATAAATATGGTGTTATTTTTAGTATGTAGCTCGAGTCTAGAGGGCCCGTTTAAACCCGC
TGATCAGCCTCGACTGTGCCTTCTAGTTGCCAGCCATCTGTTGTTTGCCCCTCCCCCGTGCCTTCCTTGA
CCCTGGAAGGTGCCACTCCCACTGTCCTTTCCTAATAAAATGAGGAAATTGCATCGCATTGTCTGAGTAG
GTGTCATTCTATTCTGGGGGGTGGGGTGGGGCAGGACAGCAAGGGGGAGGATTGGGAAGACAATAGCAGG
CATGCTGGGGATGCGGTGGGCTCTATGGCTTCTGAGGCGGAAAGAACCAGCTGGGGCTCTAGGGGGTATC
CCC
[124 nt withheld, positions 2104-2227]
C
[91 nt withheld, positions 2229-2319]
AGGGTGATGGTTCACGTACCTAGAAGTTCCTATTCCGAAGTTCCTATTCTCTAGAAAGTATAGGAACTTC
CTTGGCCAAAAAGCCTGAACTCACCGCGACGTCTGTCGAGAAGTTTCTGATCGAAAAGTTCGACAGCGTC
TCCGACCTGATGCAGCTCTCGGAGGGCGAAGAATCTCGTGCTTTCAGCTTCGATGTAGGAGGGCGTGGAT
ATGTCCTGCGGGTAAATAGCTGCGCCGATGGTTTCTACAAAGATCGTTATGTTTATCGGCACTTTGCATC
GGCCGCGCTCCCGATTCCGGAAGTGCTTGACATTGGGGATTTCAGCGAGAGCCTGACCTATTGCATCTCC
CGCCGTGCACAGGGTGTCACGTTGCAAGACCTGCCTGAAACCGAACTGCCCGCTGTTCTGCAGCCGGTCG
CGGAGGCCATGGATGCGATCGCTGCGGCCGATCTTAGCCAGACGAGCGGGTTCGGCCCATTCGGACCGCA
AGGAATCGGTCAATACACTACATGGCGTGATTTCATATGCGCGATTGCTGATCCCCATGTGTATCACTGG
CAAACTGTGATGGACGACACCGTCAGTGCGTCCGTCGCGCAGGCTCTCGATGAGCTGATGCTTTGGGCCG
AGGACTGCCCCGAAGTCCGGCACCTCGTGCACGCGGATTTCGGCTCCAACAATGTCCTGACGGACAATGG
CCGCATAACAGCGGTCATTGACTGGAGCGAGGCGATGTTCGGGGATTCCCAATACGAGGTCGCCAACATC
TTCTTCTGGAGGCCGTGGTTGGCTTGTATGGAGCAGCAGACGCGCTACTTCGAGCGGAGGCATCCGGAGC
TTGCAGGATCGCCGCGGCTCCGGGCGTATATGCTCCGCATTGGTCTTGACCAACTCTATCAGAGCTTGGT
TGACGGCAATTTCGATGATGCAGCTTGGGCGCAGGGTCGATGCGACGCAATCGTCCGATCCGGAGCCGGG
ACTGTCGGGCGTACACAAATCGCCCGCAGAAGCGCGGCCGTCTGGACCGATGGCTGTGTAGAAGTACTCG
CCGATAGTGGAAACCGACGCCCCAGCACTCGTCCGAGGGCAAAGGAATAGCACGTACTACGAGATTTCGA
TTCCACCGCCGCCTTCTATGAAAGGTTGGGCTTCGGAATCGTTTTCCGGGACGCCGGCTGGATGATCCTC
CAGCGCGGGGATCTCATGCTGGAGTTCTTCGCCCACCCCAACTTGTTTATTGCAGCTTATAATGGTTACA
AATAAAGCAATAGCATCACAAATTTCACAAATAAAGCATTTTTTTCACTGCATTCTAGTTGTGGTTTGTC
CAAACTCATCAATGTATCTTATCATGTCTGTATACCGTCGACCTCTAGCTAGAGCTTGGCGTAATCATGG
TCATAGCTGTTTCCTGTGTGAAATTGTTATCCGCTCACAATTCCACACAACATACGAGCCGGAAGCATAA
AGTGTAAAGCCTGGGGTGCCTAATGAGTGAGCTAACTCACATTAATTGCGTTGCGCTCACTGCCCGCTTT
CCAGTCGGGAAACCTGTCGTGCCAGCTGCATTAATGAATCGGCCAACGCGCGGGGAGAGGCGGTTTGCGT
ATTGGGCGCTCTTCCGCTTCCTCGCTCACTGACTCGCTGCGCTCGGTCGTTCGGCTGCGGCGAGCGGTAT
CAGCTCACTCAAAGGCGGTAATACGGTTATCCACAGAATCAGGGGATAACGCAGGAAAGAACATGTGAGC
AAAAGGCCAGCAAAAGGCCAGGAACCGTAAAAAGGCCGCGTTGCTGGCGTTTTTCCATAGGCTCCGCCCC
CCTGACGAGCATCACAAAAATCGACGCTCAAGTCAGAGGTGGCGAAACCCGACAGGACTATAAAGATACC
AGGCGTTTCCCCCTGGAAGCTCCCTCGTGCGCTCTCCTGTTCCGACCCTGCCGCTTACCGGATACCTGTC
CGCCTTTCTCCCTTCGGGAAGCGTGGCGCTTTCTCATAGCTCACGCTGTAGGTATCTCAGTTCGGTGTAG
GTCGTTCGCTCCAAGCTGGGCTGTGTGCACGAACCCCCCGTTCAGCCCGACCGCTGCGCCTTATCCGGTA
ACTATCGTCTTGAGTCCAACCCGGTAAGACACGACTTATCGCCACTGGCAGCAGCCACTGGTAACAGGAT
TAGCAGAGCGAGGTATGTAGGCGGTGCTACAGAGTTCTTGAAGTGGTGGCCTAACTACGGCTACACTAGA
AGAACAGTATTTGGTATCTGCGCTCTGCTGAAGCCAGTTACCTTCGGAAAAAGAGTTGGTAGCTCTTGAT
CCGGCAAACAAACCACCGCTGGTAGCGGTGGTTTTTTTGTTTGCAAGCAGCAGATTACGCGCAGAAAAAA
AGGATCTCAAGAAGATCCTTTGATCTTTTCTACGGGGTCTGACGCTCAGTGGAACGAAAACTCACGTTAA
GGGATTTTGGTCATGAGATTATCAAAAAGGATCTTCACCTAGATCCTTTTAAATTAAAAATGAAGTTTTA
AATCAATCTAAAGTATATATGAGTAAACTTGGTCTGACAGTTACCAATGCTTAATCAGTGAGGCACCTAT
CTCAGCGATCTGTCTATTTCGTTCATCCATAGTTGCCTGACTCCCCGTCGTGTAGATAACTACGATACGG
GAGGGCTTACCATCTGGCCCCAGTGCTGCAATGATACCGCGAGACCCACGCTCACCGGCTCCAGATTTAT
CAGCAATAAACCAGCCAGCCGGAAGGGCCGAGCGCAGAAGTGGTCCTGCAACTTTATCCGCCTCCATCCA
GTCTATTAATTGTTGCCGGGAAGCTAGAGTAAGTAGTTCGCCAGTTAATAGTTTGCGCAACGTTGTTGCC
ATTGCTACAGGCATCGTGGTGTCACGCTCGTCGTTTGGTATGGCTTCATTCAGCTCCGGTTCCCAACGAT
CAAGGCGAGTTACATGATCCCCCATGTTGTGCAAAAAAGCGGTTAGCTCCTTCGGTCCTCCGATCGTTGT
CAGAAGTAAGTTGGCCGCAGTGTTATCACTCATGGTTATGGCAGCACTGCATAATTCTCTTACTGTCATG
CCATCCGTAAGATGCTTTTCTGTGACTGGTGAGTACTCAACCAAGTCATTCTGAGAATAGTGTATGCGGC
GACCGAGTTGCTCTTGCCCGGCGTCAATACGGGATAATACCGCGCCACATAGCAGAACTTTAAAAGTGCT
CATCATTGGAAAACGTTCTTCGGGGCGAAAACTCTCAAGGATCTTACCGCTGTTGAGATCCAGTTCGATG
TAACCCACTCGTGCACCCAACTGATCTTCAGCATCTTTTACTTTCACCAGCGTTTCTGGGTGAGCAAAAA
CAGGAAGGCAAAATGCCGCAAAAAAGGGAATAAGGGCGACACGGAAATGTTGAATACTCATACTCTTCCT
TTTTCAATATTATTGAAGCATTTATCAGGGTTATTGTCTCATGAGCGGATACATATTTGAATGTATTTAG
AAAAATAAACAAATAGGGGTTCCGCGCACATTTCCCCGAAAAGTGCCACCTGACGTC
