Features (pLannotate 1.2.2; 22 found; start..end, strand, type, name):
      1..380     +  enhancer       CMV enhancer: human cytomegalovirus immediate early enhancer
    381..584     +  promoter       CMV promoter: human cytomegalovirus (CMV) immediate early promoter
    586..605     +  promoter       PLtetO-1 promoter (fragment): modified phage lambda PL promoter with tet operator sites (Lutz and Bujard, 1997)
    607..626     +  promoter       PLtetO-1 promoter (fragment): modified phage lambda PL promoter with tet operator sites (Lutz and Bujard, 1997)
    634..667     +  promoter       TRE3GV promoter (fragment): 3rd-generation Tet-responsive promoter that can be activated by binding of Tet-On® 3G, optimized for retroviral and lentiviral vectors
    758..782     +  CDS            3xFLAG (fragment): three tandem FLAG® epitope tags
    807..1553    +  CDS            SHLD3: SHLD3_HUMAN - Also known as FLJ26957 From Homo sapiens (Human).
   1600..1824    +  polyA_signal   bGH poly(A) signal: bovine growth hormone polyadenylation signal
   1828..1849    +  promoter       SV40 promoter (fragment): SV40 enhancer and early promoter
   1870..2103    +  rep_origin     f1 ori (fragment) (sequence partly withheld): f1 bacteriophage origin of replication; arrow indicates direction of (+) strand synthesis
   2108..2155    +  protein_bind   FRT: FLP-mediated recombination occurs in the 8-bp core sequence TCTAGAAA (Turan and Bode, 2011). FLP recombinase from the Saccharomyces cerevisiae 2μ plasmid
   2163..3185    +  CDS            HygR: hygromycin B phosphotransferase confers resistance to hygromycin
   3195..3320    +  CDS            ble (fragment): BLE_KLEPN - Experimental evidence at protein level: Swiss-Prot protein existence level 1. Binding protein with a strong affinity to the bleomycin family of antibiotics. Binds to CL990; an antimitotic-antibiotic compound. From Klebsiella pneumoniae.
   3315..3436    +  polyA_signal   SV40 poly(A) signal: SV40 polyadenylation signal
   3509..3525    -  protein_bind   lac operator: The lac repressor binds to the lac operator to inhibit transcription in E. coli. This inhibition can be relieved by adding lactose or isopropyl-β-D-thiogalactopyranoside (IPTG). lac repressor encoded by lacI
   3533..3563    -  promoter       lac promoter: promoter for the E. coli lac operon
   3578..3599    -  protein_bind   CAP binding site: CAP binding activates transcription in the presence of cAMP. E. coli catabolite activator protein
   3612..3704    -  CDS            lacI (fragment): lac repressor; lacI; The lac repressor binds to the lac operator to inhibit transcription in E. coli. This inhibition can be relieved by adding lactose or isopropyl-β-D-thiogalactopyranoside (IPTG).
   3887..4475    -  rep_origin     ori: high-copy-number ColE1/pMB1/pBR322/pUC origin of replication
   4646..5506    -  CDS            AmpR: β-lactamase; bla; confers resistance to ampicillin, carbenicillin, and related antibiotics
   5507..5611    -  promoter       AmpR promoter: bla
   5670..5722    -  misc_feature   bom (fragment): basis of mobility region from pBR322
>Addgene plasmid #114123 | pcDNA5-FRT/TO-FLAG-SHLD3 | addgene full sequence | sequence record 218638 | Addgene NGS Result
GACATTGATTATTGACTAGTTATTAATAGTAATCAATTACGGGGTCATTAGTTCATAGCCCATATATGGA
GTTCCGCGTTACATAACTTACGGTAAATGGCCCGCCTGGCTGACCGCCCAACGACCCCCGCCCATTGACG
TCAATAATGACGTATGTTCCCATAGTAACGCCAATAGGGACTTTCCATTGACGTCAATGGGTGGAGTATT
TACGGTAAACTGCCCACTTGGCAGTACATCAAGTGTATCATATGCCAAGTACGCCCCCTATTGACGTCAA
TGACGGTAAATGGCCCGCCTGGCATTATGCCCAGTACATGACCTTATGGGACTTTCCTACTTGGCAGTAC
ATCTACGTATTAGTCATCGCTATTACCATGGTGATGCGGTTTTGGCAGTACATCAATGGGCGTGGATAGC
GGTTTGACTCACGGGGATTTCCAAGTCTCCACCCCATTGACGTCAATGGGAGTTTGTTTTGGCACCAAAA
TCAACGGGACTTTCCAAAATGTCGTAACAACTCCGCCCCATTGACGCAAATGGGCGGTAGGCGTGTACGG
TGGGAGGTCTATATAAGCAGAGCTCTCCCTATCAGTGATAGAGATCTCCCTATCAGTGATAGAGATCGTC
GACGAGCTCGTTTAGTGAACCGTCAGATCGCCTGGAGACGCCATCCACGCTGTTTTGACCTCCATAGAAG
ACACCGGGACCGATCCAGCCTCCGGACTCTAGCGTTTAAACTTAAGCTTGGTACCATGGACTACAAAGAC
GATGACGATAAAGCCGCCAGTTTAAACGGCGCGCCAACTACAGAAGTAATATTACATTATCGACCATGTG
AGAGTGATCCCACACAACTGCCAAAAATTGCAGAAAAAGCAATTCAAGACTTTCCTACTCGTCCGCTATC
AAGATTTATACCTTGGTTTCCATATGATGGGTCCAAGCTTCCACTCAGACCTAAAAGATCACCACCTGTG
ATTTCTGAAGAGGCAGCTGAAGATGTGAAACAGTACTTAACCATTTCAGAACATGATGCTAAGTCACACA
GTTATGATTGCACAGTAGATCTATTGGAGTTTCAACCTAGCTTGAAAAAGCAGCATTTAACCTGGTCACA
CACACTGAAGGAACAGACTAATTCTGGAAATCTGGGTAAACAATCAGAAAAGGGAAAACAGCACAAGAGG
AGATCTTGGAGTATTTCCCTTCCCAGCAATAATTGTACTAAAAACGTTTCTCCTTTGTCTAAAAAATTGC
AAGATAGTTTAAAGGCACTAAATTTACACTCACTTTATAGAGCAAGATGGACAATAGAACACACTATTTG
TAACAGCCAAACTCTGGAAGACATTTGGACAAAACTCAATCAAATTATTAGGCACAATGAACTTCCATCT
TGTAATGCTACAATTCAGAGGCATTTAGGCCAAATATGGGTGTTCTGTGATATTATGTATTGTGAATATG
TGGGAAGTCTTCTTAAAGGAAGATTAGCTCTTACTGGAAAAATTAATTTATTTGTGCATAAATATGGTGT
TATTTTTAGTATGTAGCTCGAGTCTAGAGGGCCCGTTTAAACCCGCTGATCAGCCTCGACTGTGCCTTCT
AGTTGCCAGCCATCTGTTGTTTGCCCCTCCCCCGTGCCTTCCTTGACCCTGGAAGGTGCCACTCCCACTG
TCCTTTCCTAATAAAATGAGGAAATTGCATCGCATTGTCTGAGTAGGTGTCATTCTATTCTGGGGGGTGG
GGTGGGGCAGGACAGCAAGGGGGAGGATTGGGAAGACAATAGCAGGCATGCTGGGGATGCGGTGGGCTCT
ATGGCTTCTGAGGCGGAAAGAACCAGCTGGGGCTCTAGGGGGTATCCCC
[124 nt withheld, positions 1870-1993]
C
[91 nt withheld, positions 1995-2085]
AGGGTGATGGTTCACGTACCTAGAAGTTCCTATTCCGAAGTTCCTATTCTCTAGAAAGTATAGGAACTTC
CTTGGCCAAAAAGCCTGAACTCACCGCGACGTCTGTCGAGAAGTTTCTGATCGAAAAGTTCGACAGCGTC
TCCGACCTGATGCAGCTCTCGGAGGGCGAAGAATCTCGTGCTTTCAGCTTCGATGTAGGAGGGCGTGGAT
ATGTCCTGCGGGTAAATAGCTGCGCCGATGGTTTCTACAAAGATCGTTATGTTTATCGGCACTTTGCATC
GGCCGCGCTCCCGATTCCGGAAGTGCTTGACATTGGGGAGTTCAGCGAGAGCCTGACCTATTGCATCTCC
CGCCGTGCACAGGGTGTCACGTTGCAAGACCTGCCTGAAACCGAACTGCCCGCTGTTCTGCAGCCGGTCG
CGGAGGCCATGGATGCGATCGCTGCGGCCGATCTTAGCCAGACGAGCGGGTTCGGCCCATTCGGACCGCA
AGGAATCGGTCAATACACTACATGGCGTGATTTCATATGCGCGATTGCTGATCCCCATGTGTATCACTGG
CAAACTGTGATGGACGACACCGTCAGTGCGTCCGTCGCGCAGGCTCTCGATGAGCTGATGCTTTGGGCCG
AGGACTGCCCCGAAGTCCGGCACCTCGTGCACGCGGATTTCGGCTCCAACAATGTCCTGACGGACAATGG
CCGCATAACAGCGGTCATTGACTGGAGCGAGGCGATGTTCGGGGATTCCCAATACGAGGTCGCCAACATC
TTCTTCTGGAGGCCGTGGTTGGCTTGTATGGAGCAGCAGACGCGCTACTTCGAGCGGAGGCATCCGGAGC
TTGCAGGATCGCCGCGGCTCCGGGCGTATATGCTCCGCATTGGTCTTGACCAACTCTATCAGAGCTTGGT
TGACGGCAATTTCGATGATGCAGCTTGGGCGCAGGGTCGATGCGACGCAATCGTCCGATCCGGAGCCGGG
ACTGTCGGGCGTACACAAATCGCCCGCAGAAGCGCGGCCGTCTGGACCGATGGCTGTGTAGAAGTACTCG
CCGATAGTGGAAACCGACGCCCCAGCACTCGTCCGAGGGCAAAGGAATAGCACGTACTACGAGATTTCGA
TTCCACCGCCGCCTTCTATGAAAGGTTGGGCTTCGGAATCGTTTTCCGGGACGCCGGCTGGATGATCCTC
CAGCGCGGGGATCTCATGCTGGAGTTCTTCGCCCACCCCAACTTGTTTATTGCAGCTTATAATGGTTACA
AATAAAGCAATAGCATCACAAATTTCACAAATAAAGCATTTTTTTCACTGCATTCTAGTTGTGGTTTGTC
CAAACTCATCAATGTATCTTATCATGTCTGTATACCGTCGACCTCTAGCTAGAGCTTGGCGTAATCATGG
TCATAGCTGTTTCCTGTGTGAAATTGTTATCCGCTCACAATTCCACACAACATACGAGCCGGAAGCATAA
AGTGTAAAGCCTGGGGTGCCTAATGAGTGAGCTAACTCACATTAATTGCGTTGCGCTCACTGCCCGCTTT
CCAGTCGGGAAACCTGTCGTGCCAGCTGCATTAATGAATCGGCCAACGCGCGGGGAGAGGCGGTTTGCGT
ATTGGGCGCTCTTCCGCTTCCTCGCTCACTGACTCGCTGCGCTCGGTCGTTCGGCTGCGGCGAGCGGTAT
CAGCTCACTCAAAGGCGGTAATACGGTTATCCACAGAATCAGGGGATAACGCAGGAAAGAACATGTGAGC
AAAAGGCCAGCAAAAGGCCAGGAACCGTAAAAAGGCCGCGTTGCTGGCGTTTTTCCATAGGCTCCGCCCC
CCTGACGAGCATCACAAAAATCGACGCTCAAGTCAGAGGTGGCGAAACCCGACAGGACTATAAAGATACC
AGGCGTTTCCCCCTGGAAGCTCCCTCGTGCGCTCTCCTGTTCCGACCCTGCCGCTTACCGGATACCTGTC
CGCCTTTCTCCCTTCGGGAAGCGTGGCGCTTTCTCATAGCTCACGCTGTAGGTATCTCAGTTCGGTGTAG
GTCGTTCGCTCCAAGCTGGGCTGTGTGCACGAACCCCCCGTTCAGCCCGACCGCTGCGCCTTATCCGGTA
ACTATCGTCTTGAGTCCAACCCGGTAAGACACGACTTATCGCCACTGGCAGCAGCCACTGGTAACAGGAT
TAGCAGAGCGAGGTATGTAGGCGGTGCTACAGAGTTCTTGAAGTGGTGGCCTAACTACGGCTACACTAGA
AGAACAGTATTTGGTATCTGCGCTCTGCTGAAGCCAGTTACCTTCGGAAAAAGAGTTGGTAGCTCTTGAT
CCGGCAAACAAACCACCGCTGGTAGCGGTGGTTTTTTTGTTTGCAAGCAGCAGATTACGCGCAGAAAAAA
AGGATCTCAAGAAGATCCTTTGATCTTTTCTACGGGGTCTGACGCTCAGTGGAACGAAAACTCACGTTAA
GGGATTTTGGTCATGAGATTATCAAAAAGGATCTTCACCTAGATCCTTTTAAATTAAAAATGAAGTTTTA
AATCAATCTAAAGTATATATGAGTAAACTTGGTCTGACAGTTACCAATGCTTAATCAGTGAGGCACCTAT
CTCAGCGATCTGTCTATTTCGTTCATCCATAGTTGCCTGACTCCCCGTCGTGTAGATAACTACGATACGG
GAGGGCTTACCATCTGGCCCCAGTGCTGCAATGATACCGCGAGACCCACGCTCACCGGCTCCAGATTTAT
CAGCAATAAACCAGCCAGCCGGAAGGGCCGAGCGCAGAAGTGGTCCTGCAACTTTATCCGCCTCCATCCA
GTCTATTAATTGTTGCCGGGAAGCTAGAGTAAGTAGTTCGCCAGTTAATAGTTTGCGCAACGTTGTTGCC
ATTGCTACAGGCATCGTGGTGTCACGCTCGTCGTTTGGTATGGCTTCATTCAGCTCCGGTTCCCAACGAT
CAAGGCGAGTTACATGATCCCCCATGTTGTGCAAAAAAGCGGTTAGCTCCTTCGGTCCTCCGATCGTTGT
CAGAAGTAAGTTGGCCGCAGTGTTATCACTCATGGTTATGGCAGCACTGCATAATTCTCTTACTGTCATG
CCATCCGTAAGATGCTTTTCTGTGACTGGTGAGTACTCAACCAAGTCATTCTGAGAATAGTGTATGCGGC
GACCGAGTTGCTCTTGCCCGGCGTCAATACGGGATAATACCGCGCCACATAGCAGAACTTTAAAAGTGCT
CATCATTGGAAAACGTTCTTCGGGGCGAAAACTCTCAAGGATCTTACCGCTGTTGAGATCCAGTTCGATG
TAACCCACTCGTGCACCCAACTGATCTTCAGCATCTTTTACTTTCACCAGCGTTTCTGGGTGAGCAAAAA
CAGGAAGGCAAAATGCCGCAAAAAAGGGAATAAGGGCGACACGGAAATGTTGAATACTCATACTCTTCCT
TTTTCAATATTATTGAAGCATTTATCAGGGTTATTGTCTCATGAGCGGATACATATTTGAATGTATTTAG
AAAAATAAACAAATAGGGGTTCCGCGCACATTTCCCCGAAAAGTGCCACCTGACGTCGACGGATCGGGAG
ATCTCCCGATCCCCTATGGTGCACTCTCAGTACAATCTGCTCTGATGCCGCATAGTTAAGCCAGTATCTG
CTCCCTGCTTGTGTGTTGGAGGTCGCTGAGTAGTGCGCGAGCAAAATTTAAGCTACAACAAGGCAAGGCT
TGACCGACAATTGCATGAAGAATCTGCTTAGGGTTAGGCGTTTTGCGCTGCTTCGCGATGTACGGGCCAG
ATATACGCGTT
